Addgene plasmid #239338: pmStayGold(E138D)_I3
Purpose: Expresses the I3-01 nanocage subunit N-terminally tagged with mStayGold(E138D) in mammalian cells. Assembles into nanocages tagged with 60 FPs.
Depositing lab: Torsten Wittmann. Depositing organization: University of California, San Francisco (UCSF). Publication: Quantitative comparison of fluorescent proteins using protein nanocages in live cells. Viola G, Ibrahim YW, Jacobs KA, Lemiere J, Kutys ML, Wittmann T. J Cell Sci. 2025 May 15;138(10):jcs263858. doi: 10.1242/jcs.263858. Epub 2025 May 21. PubMed 40326462.
Backbone
  Vector backbone: pEGFP
  Backbone size w/o insert (bp): 4000
  Total vector size (bp): 5300
  Vector type: Mammalian Expression
  Selectable markers: Neomycin (select with G418)
Growth in bacteria
  Bacterial resistance: Kanamycin, 50 μg/mL
  Growth temperature: 37°C
  Growth strain: DH5alpha
  Copy number: High Copy
Gene/Insert
  Gene/Insert name: I3-01 (alt name: I3 nanocage subunit)
  Species: Synthetic
  Insert size (bp): 609
  Mutation: K129A
  Promoter: CMV
  Tag / fusion protein: mStayGold(E138D) (N terminal on insert)
  Cloning method: Gibson Cloning
  Sequencing primers: 5′ NA
Terms and licenses: Academic/Nonprofit Terms; Industry Terms: Not Available to Industry
How to cite: pmStayGold(E138D)_I3 was a gift from Torsten Wittmann (Addgene plasmid # 239338 ; http://n2t.net/addgene:239338 ; RRID:Addgene_239338)
