[The description below was written by a language model from this plasmid's Addgene catalogue record and pLannotate feature annotations shown in this document.]
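Description:
pmStayGold(E138D)_I3 is a roughly 5.3 kb mammalian expression plasmid built on a pEGFP-type backbone. It is propagated in E. coli at high copy from a ColE1/pUC-family origin and also carries an f1 phage origin. A single Tn5 aminoglycoside phosphotransferase (NeoR/KanR) gene provides selection in both hosts. A bacterial bla-type promoter drives it for kanamycin resistance in bacteria, and the SV40 early promoter, which includes the SV40 origin, drives it for G418 selection in mammalian cells. The HSV TK polyadenylation signal terminates this cassette.

The payload is expressed from the human CMV immediate-early enhancer and promoter and terminated by the SV40 poly(A) signal. It encodes the synthetic I3-01 nanocage subunit (609 bp, carrying a K129A mutation) fused at its N-terminus to the green fluorescent protein mStayGold(E138D), and it was assembled by Gibson cloning. The automated annotation does not recognise either part by name. The region just downstream of the multiple cloning site is labelled as a "Jred fragment", which most likely reflects partial similarity of the mStayGold coding sequence to that protein. The I3-01 sequence presumably lies in the unannotated stretch between that feature and the SV40 terminator region. The short "large T antigen", "ble" and "bGH poly(A)" fragment calls appear to be backbone remnants or partial matches rather than functional elements.

When expressed in cells, the I3-01 subunits self-assemble into nanocages that each display 60 copies of the fluorescent protein. This gives discrete particles with a defined fluorophore number. According to the associated publication, such constructs are used to compare fluorescent proteins quantitatively in live cells.
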