Features (pLannotate 1.2.2; 16 found; start..end, strand, type, name):
      1..589     +  rep_origin     ori: high-copy-number ColE1/pMB1/pBR322/pUC origin of replication
    764..1067    +  enhancer       CMV enhancer: human cytomegalovirus immediate early enhancer
   1068..1271    +  promoter       CMV promoter: human cytomegalovirus (CMV) immediate early promoter
   1312..1368    +  misc_feature   MCS: multiple cloning site
   1398..2030    +  CDS            Jred (fragment): Jred is a basic (constitutively fluorescent) red fluorescent protein published in 2004, derived from Anthoathecata. It has low acid sensitivity.
   2706..2789    +  CDS            large T antigen (fragment): large T antigen from SV40 (simian virus 40)
   2812..2933    +  polyA_signal   SV40 poly(A) signal: SV40 polyadenylation signal
   2967..3395    -  rep_origin     f1 ori (sequence partly withheld): f1 bacteriophage origin of replication; arrow indicates direction of (+) strand synthesis
   3422..3526    +  promoter       AmpR promoter: bla
   3569..3640    +  promoter       SV40 promoter (fragment): SV40 enhancer and early promoter
   3641..3712    +  promoter       SV40 promoter (fragment): SV40 enhancer and early promoter
   3716..3850    +  rep_origin     SV40 ori: SV40 origin of replication
   3899..4693    +  CDS            NeoR/KanR: aminoglycoside phosphotransferase from Tn5; aph(3')-II (or nptII); confers resistance to neomycin, kanamycin, and G418 (Geneticin®)
   4714..4866    +  CDS            ble (fragment): BLE_KLEPN - Experimental evidence at protein level: Swiss-Prot protein existence level 1. Binding protein with a strong affinity to the bleomycin family of antibiotics. Binds to CL990; an antimitotic-antibiotic compound. From Klebsiella pneumoniae.
   4925..4972    +  polyA_signal   HSV TK poly(A) signal: herpes simplex virus thymidine kinase polyadenylation signal (Cole and Stacy, 1985)
   5063..5079    -  polyA_signal   bGH poly(A) signal (fragment): bovine growth hormone polyadenylation signal
>Addgene plasmid #239338 | pmStayGold(E138D)_I3 | addgene full sequence | sequence record 474341 | Addgene NGS Result
TTGAGATCCTTTTTTTCTGCGCGTAATCTGCTGCTTGCAAACAAAAAAACCACCGCTACCAGCGGTGGTT
TGTTTGCCGGATCAAGAGCTACCAACTCTTTTTCCGAAGGTAACTGGCTTCAGCAGAGCGCAGATACCAA
ATACTGTTCTTCTAGTGTAGCCGTAGTTAGGCCACCACTTCAAGAACTCTGTAGCACCGCCTACATACCT
CGCTCTGCTAATCCTGTTACCAGTGGCTGCTGCCAGTGGCGATAAGTCGTGTCTTACCGGGTTGGACTCA
AGACGATAGTTACCGGATAAGGCGCAGCGGTCGGGCTGAACGGGGGGTTCGTGCACACAGCCCAGCTTGG
AGCGAACGACCTACACCGAACTGAGATACCTACAGCGTGAGCTATGAGAAAGCGCCACGCTTCCCGAAGG
GAGAAAGGCGGACAGGTATCCGGTAAGCGGCAGGGTCGGAACAGGAGAGCGCACGAGGGAGCTTCCAGGG
GGAAACGCCTGGTATCTTTATAGTCCTGTCGGGTTTCGCCACCTCTGACTTGAGCGTCGATTTTTGTGAT
GCTCGTCAGGGGGGCGGAGCCTATGGAAAAACGCCAGCAACGCGGCCTTTTTACGGTTCCTGGCCTTTTG
CTGGCCTTTTGCTCACATGTTCTTTCCTGCGTTATCCCCTGATTCTGTGGATAACCGTATTACCGCCATG
CATTAGTTATTAATAGTAATCAATTACGGGGTCATTAGTTCATAGCCCATATATGGAGTTCCGCGTTACA
TAACTTACGGTAAATGGCCCGCCTGGCTGACCGCCCAACGACCCCCGCCCATTGACGTCAATAATGACGT
ATGTTCCCATAGTAACGCCAATAGGGACTTTCCATTGACGTCAATGGGTGGAGTATTTACGGTAAACTGC
CCACTTGGCAGTACATCAAGTGTATCATATGCCAAGTACGCCCCCTATTGACGTCAATGACGGTAAATGG
CCCGCCTGGCATTATGCCCAGTACATGACCTTATGGGACTTTCCTACTTGGCAGTACATCTACGTATTAG
TCATCGCTATTACCATGGTGATGCGGTTTTGGCAGTACATCAATGGGCGTGGATAGCGGTTTGACTCACG
GGGATTTCCAAGTCTCCACCCCATTGACGTCAATGGGAGTTTGTTTTGGCACCAAAATCAACGGGACTTT
CCAAAATGTCGTAACAACTCCGCCCCATTGACGCAAATGGGCGGTAGGCGTGTACGGTGGGAGGTCTATA
TAAGCAGAGCTGGTTTAGTGAACCGTCAGATCCGCTAGCGCTACCGGACTCAGATCTCGAGCTCAAGCTT
CGAATTCTGCAGTCGACGGTACCGCGGGCCCGGGATCCAACCGGTCGCCACCATGGCCAGCACGCCGTTT
AAGTTCCAGTTAAAGGGGACAATTAACGGGAAAAGCTTTACAGTCGAGGGTGAAGGGGAAGGGAACTCGC
ATGAAGGTAGTCATAAAGGTAAGTATGTGTGTACGAGCGGAAAGTTGCCGATGTCTTGGGCGGCTCTTGG
TACTTCGTTTGGGTACGGAATGAAATACTATACAAAATACCCGTCGGGCCTGAAAAATTGGTTCCATGAG
GTGATGCCCGAGGGGTTCACGTATGATCGCCACATCCAGTACAAAGGTGATGGCTCAATCCACGCAAAGC
ACCAACACTTCATGAAGAATGGGACTTATCATAACATTGTCGAGTTTACTGGCCAGGACTTCAAGGAAAA
CAGCCCCGTATTGACAGGTGACATGAATGTGAGCTTGCCGAACGACGTGCAGCATATTCCACGTGACGAC
GGAGTTGAATGTCCCGTCACATTGTTATACCCCTTGCTTAGCGATAAATCAAAGTGTGTCGAAGCACATC
AAAACACTATCTGCAAACCTCTTCATAACCAACCTGCGCCAGATGTACCGTACCATTGGATTCGCAAACA
ATATACACAGTCTAAGGATGATACGGAGGAACGCGATCATATCTGTCAGTCCGAGACGTTAGAAGCTCAT
CTTGGTGGGTCAGGCGGATCCGGTGGTAGCGGTGGTAGCGGTGGTAGCGGTGGTAGCGAGGAACTCTTTA
AGAAGCATAAAATCGTAGCTGTGCTCAGAGCAAATTCAGTAGAGGAGGCGAAGAAAAAGGCCCTGGCCGT
TTTCCTGGGCGGAGTCCACCTCATCGAAATTACTTTTACTGTCCCCGACGCAGATACAGTCATAAAAGAG
TTGAGTTTTCTCAAAGAGATGGGGGCGATCATCGGTGCCGGGACGGTTACGTCAGTCGAGCAGTGCCGGA
AAGCAGTGGAGTCAGGAGCGGAATTTATCGTATCTCCACATCTGGATGAGGAAATATCTCAATTCTGTAA
AGAAAAAGGTGTCTTTTACATGCCCGGCGTTATGACGCCAACGGAGCTGGTGAAGGCCATGAAGCTGGGA
CACACGATACTGGCTCTCTTTCCAGGCGAAGTGGTCGGTCCTCAATTCGTCAAGGCAATGAAAGGGCCTT
TCCCCAACGTTAAATTCGTCCCGACTGGGGGAGTAAACTTGGACAATGTTTGCGAATGGTTTAAGGCAGG
GGTACTCGCTGTTGGAGTTGGTTCCGCATTGGTAAAAGGTACGCCTGTCGAAGTGGCAGAAAAGGCAAAG
GCTTTCGTTGAGAAGATCCGCGGATGTACTGAATAGGCGACTCTAGATCATAATCAGCCATACCACATTT
GTAGAGGTTTTACTTGCTTTAAAAAACCTCCCACACCTCCCCCTGAACCTGAAACATAAAATGAATGCAA
TTGTTGTTGTTAACTTGTTTATTGCAGCTTATAATGGTTACAAATAAAGCAATAGCATCACAAATTTCAC
AAATAAAGCATTTTTTTCACTGCATTCTAGTTGTGGTTTGTCCAAACTCATCAATGTATCTTAAGGCGTA
AATTGTAAGCGTTAATATTTTGTTAAAATTCGCGTTAAATTTTTGTTAAATCAGCTCATTTTTTAACCAA
TAGGCCGAAATCGGCAAAATCCCTTATAAATCAAAAGAATAGACCGAGATAGGGT
[37 nt withheld, positions 3066-3102]
AAAGAACGTGGACTCCAACGTCAAAGG
[49 nt withheld, positions 3130-3178]
T
[91 nt withheld, positions 3180-3270]
G
[124 nt withheld, positions 3272-3395]
CAGGTGGCACTTTTCGGGGAAATGTGCGCGGAACCCCTATTTGTTTATTTTTCTAAATACATTCAAATAT
GTATCCGCTCATGAGACAATAACCCTGATAAATGCTTCAATAATATTGAAAAAGGAAGAGTCCTGAGGCG
GAAAGAACCAGCTGTGGAATGTGTGTCAGTTAGGGTGTGGAAAGTCCCCAGGCTCCCCAGCAGGCAGAAG
TATGCAAAGCATGCATCTCAATTAGTCAGCAACCAGGTGTGGAAAGTCCCCAGGCTCCCCAGCAGGCAGA
AGTATGCAAAGCATGCATCTCAATTAGTCAGCAACCATAGTCCCGCCCCTAACTCCGCCCAGTTCCGCCC
ATTCTCCGCCCCATGGCTGACTAATTTTTTTTATTTATGCAGAGGCCGAGGCCGCCTCGGCCTCTGAGCT
ATTCCAGAAGTAGTGAGGAGGCTTTTTTGGAGGCCTAGGCTTTTGCAAAGATCGATCAAGAGACAGGATG
AGGATCGTTTCGCATGATTGAACAAGATGGATTGCACGCAGGTTCTCCGGCCGCTTGGGTGGAGAGGCTA
TTCGGCTATGACTGGGCACAACAGACAATCGGCTGCTCTGATGCCGCCGTGTTCCGGCTGTCAGCGCAGG
GGCGCCCGGTTCTTTTTGTCAAGACCGACCTGTCCGGTGCCCTGAATGAACTGCAAGACGAGGCAGCGCG
GCTATCGTGGCTGGCCACGACGGGCGTTCCTTGCGCAGCTGTGCTCGACGTTGTCACTGAAGCGGGAAGG
GACTGGCTGCTATTGGGCGAAGTGCCGGGGCAGGATCTCCTGTCATCTCACCTTGCTCCTGCCGAGAAAG
TATCCATCATGGCTGATGCAATGCGGCGGCTGCATACGCTTGATCCGGCTACCTGCCCATTCGACCACCA
AGCGAAACATCGCATCGAGCGAGCACGTACTCGGATGGAAGCCGGTCTTGTCGATCAGGATGATCTGGAC
GAAGAGCATCAGGGGCTCGCGCCAGCCGAACTGTTCGCCAGGCTCAAGGCGAGCATGCCCGACGGCGAGG
ATCTCGTCGTGACCCATGGCGATGCCTGCTTGCCGAATATCATGGTGGAAAATGGCCGCTTTTCTGGATT
CATCGACTGTGGCCGGCTGGGTGTGGCGGACCGCTATCAGGACATAGCGTTGGCTACCCGTGATATTGCT
GAAGAGCTTGGCGGCGAATGGGCTGACCGCTTCCTCGTGCTTTACGGTATCGCCGCTCCCGATTCGCAGC
GCATCGCCTTCTATCGCCTTCTTGACGAGTTCTTCTGAGCGGGACTCTGGGGTTCGAAATGACCGACCAA
GCGACGCCCAACCTGCCATCACGAGATTTCGATTCCACCGCCGCCTTCTATGAAAGGTTGGGCTTCGGAA
TCGTTTTCCGGGACGCCGGCTGGATGATCCTCCAGCGCGGGGATCTCATGCTGGAGTTCTTCGCCCACCC
TAGGGGGAGGCTAACTGAAACACGGAAGGAGACAATACCGGAAGGAACCCGCGCTATGACGGCAATAAAA
AGACAGAATAAAACGCACGGTGTTGGGTCGTTTGTTCATAAACGCGGGGTTCGGTCCCAGGGCTGGCACT
CTGTCGATACCCCACCGAGACCCCATTGGGGCCAATACGCCCGCGTTTCTTCCTTTTCCCCACCCCACCC
CCCAAGTTCGGGTGAAGGCCCAGGGCTCGCAGCCAACGTCGGGGCGGCAGGCCCTGCCATAGCCTCAGGT
TACTCATATATACTTTAGATTGATTTAAAACTTCATTTTTAATTTAAAAGGATCTAGGTGAAGATCCTTT
TTGATAATCTCATGACCAAAATCCCTTAACGTGAGTTTTCGTTCCACTGAGCGTCAGACCCCGTAGAAAA
GATCAAAGGATCTTC
